Addgene plasmid #92033: pSIREN-RetroQ-HSPE-sh1
Purpose: pSIREN-RetroQ vector containing shRNA sequence to HPSE
Depositing lab: Joe Landry. Depositing organization: Virginia Commonwealth University. Publication: BPTF inhibits NK cell activity and the abundance of natural cytotoxicity receptor co-ligands. Mayes K, Elsayed Z, Alhazmi A, Waters M, Alkhatib SG, Roberts M, Song C, Peterson K, Chan V, Ailaney N, Malapati P, Blevins T, Lisnic B, Dumur CI, Landry JW. Oncotarget. 2017 May 12;8(38):64344-64357. doi: 10.18632/oncotarget.17834. eCollection 2017 Sep 8. PubMed 28969075.
Backbone
  Vector backbone: pSIREN RetroQ
  Backbone manufacturer: Clonetech
  Backbone size w/o insert (bp): 6440
  Total vector size (bp): 6508
  Vector type: Retroviral
  Selectable markers: Puromycin
Growth in bacteria
  Bacterial resistance: Ampicillin, 100 μg/mL
  Growth temperature: 37°C
  Growth strain: NEB Stable
  Copy number: High Copy
Gene/Insert
  Gene/Insert name: shRNA #1 to HPSE
  gRNA/shRNA sequence: gatccGGTGGAGTAGTCTTAAACAAATTCAAGAGATTTGTTTAAGACTACTCCACCTTTTTTACGCGTg
  Species: M. musculus (mouse)
  GenBank ID: NM_152803
  Entrez Gene: Hpse (a.k.a. HSE1, Hpa, Hpr1)
Terms and licenses: Academic/Nonprofit Terms; Industry Terms
How to cite: pSIREN-RetroQ-HSPE-sh1 was a gift from Joe Landry (Addgene plasmid # 92033 ; http://n2t.net/addgene:92033 ; RRID:Addgene_92033)
