[The description below was written by a language model from this plasmid's Addgene catalogue record and pLannotate feature annotations shown in this document.]
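Description:
pSIREN-RetroQ-HSPE-sh1 is a self-inactivating gammaretroviral shRNA vector built on the commercial pSIREN-RetroQ backbone and carrying a short hairpin directed against mouse heparanase (Hpse). The "HSPE" in the plasmid name appears to be a transposition of the gene symbol, since the purpose and insert fields both give HPSE. The plasmid is about 6.5 kb. It is maintained in E. coli through a high-copy ColE1/pUC-type origin and an ampicillin resistance gene with its own bla promoter. Small rop and bom fragments and an SV40 enhancer/early promoter segment are also annotated in the plasmid backbone.

The viral portion begins with a hybrid 5' end in which the CMV immediate early enhancer and promoter are fused to a truncated Moloney murine sarcoma virus LTR, which drives strong transcription of the genomic RNA in packaging cells. This is followed by a Ψ packaging signal and a truncated, start-codon-less gag segment, both of which support encapsidation. Downstream, a human U6 RNA polymerase III promoter drives the hairpin. The shRNA itself is not annotated as a feature, but the gap between the U6 and PGK promoters fits its expected position. A mouse PGK promoter then expresses puromycin N-acetyltransferase, so transduced cells can be selected with puromycin. The 3' LTR carries a U3 deletion that is copied to the 5' LTR during reverse transcription, silencing LTR promoter activity in the integrated provirus and leaving the internal U6 and PGK promoters active.

The construct is intended for producing retrovirus to achieve stable Hpse knockdown in mouse cells. The associated publication concerns BPTF, NK cell activity and natural cytotoxicity receptor co-ligands.
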