Features (pLannotate 1.2.2; 17 found; start..end, strand, type, name):
     96..475     +  enhancer       CMV enhancer: human cytomegalovirus immediate early enhancer
    476..679     +  promoter       CMV promoter: human cytomegalovirus (CMV) immediate early promoter
    680..855     +  LTR            5' LTR (truncated): truncated long terminal repeat from Moloney murine sarcoma virus
    977..1251    +  misc_feature   MESV Ψ (fragment): packaging signal of murine embryonic stem cell virus
   1318..1734    +  CDS            gag (truncated): truncated Moloney murine leukemia virus (MMLV) gag gene lacking the start codon
   1758..1998    +  promoter       U6 promoter: RNA polymerase III promoter for human U6 snRNA
   2080..2579    +  promoter       PGK promoter: mouse phosphoglycerate kinase 1 promoter
   2600..3199    +  CDS            PuroR: puromycin N-acetyltransferase; pac from Streptomyces alboniger; confers resistance to puromycin
   3266..3338    +  CDS            env (fragment): murine leukemia virus gPr80 envelope polyprotein precursor; env; proteolytically cleaved into gp70SU and p15TM subunits
   3380..3805    +  LTR            3' LTR (ΔU3): self-inactivating 3' long terminal repeat (LTR) from Moloney murine leukemia virus
   3874..3914    +  CDS            rop (fragment): Rop protein, which maintains plasmids at low copy number; rop
   4016..4054    +  misc_feature   bom (fragment): basis of mobility region from pBR322
   4071..4400    +  promoter       SV40 promoter: SV40 enhancer and early promoter
   4406..4507    +  misc_feature   bom (fragment): basis of mobility region from pBR322
   4693..5281    -  rep_origin     ori: high-copy-number ColE1/pMB1/pBR322/pUC origin of replication
   5452..6312    -  CDS            AmpR: β-lactamase; bla; confers resistance to ampicillin, carbenicillin, and related antibiotics
   6313..6417    -  promoter       AmpR promoter: bla
>Addgene plasmid #92033 | pSIREN-RetroQ-HSPE-sh1 | addgene full sequence | sequence record 181720 | Addgene NGS Result
TCGTCTTCAAGAATTAGCTTGGCCATTGCATACGTTGTATCCATATCATAATATGTACATTTATATTGGC
TCATGTCCAACATTACCGCCATGTTGACATTGATTATTGACTAGTTATTAATAGTAATCAATTACGGGGT
CATTAGTTCATAGCCCATATATGGAGTTCCGCGTTACATAACTTACGGTAAATGGCCCGCCTGGCTGACC
GCCCAACGACCCCCGCCCATTGACGTCAATAATGACGTATGTTCCCATAGTAACGCCAATAGGGACTTTC
CATTGACGTCAATGGGTGGAGTATTTACGGTAAACTGCCCACTTGGCAGTACATCAAGTGTATCATATGC
CAAGTACGCCCCCTATTGACGTCAATGACGGTAAATGGCCCGCCTGGCATTATGCCCAGTACATGACCTT
ATGGGACTTTCCTACTTGGCAGTACATCTACGTATTAGTCATCGCTATTACCATGGTGATGCGGTTTTGG
CAGTACATCAATGGGCGTGGATAGCGGTTTGACTCACGGGGATTTCCAAGTCTCCACCCCATTGACGTCA
ATGGGAGTTTGTTTTGGCACCAAAATCAACGGGACTTTCCAAAATGTCGTAACAACTCCGCCCCATTGAC
GCAAATGGGCGGTAGGCGTGTACGGTGGGAGGTCTATATAAGCAGAGCTCAATAAAAGAGCCCACAACCC
CTCACTCGGCGCGCCAGTCTTCCGATAGACTGCGTCGCCCGGGTACCCGTATTCCCAATAAAGCCTCTTG
CTGTTTGCATCCGAATCGTGGTCTCGCTGTTCCTTGGGAGGGTCTCCTCTGAGTGATTGACTACCCACGA
CGGGGGTCTTTCATTTGGGGGCTCGTCCGGGATTTGGAGACCCCTGCCCAGGGACCACCGACCCACCACC
GGGAGGTAAGCTGGCCAGCAACTTATCTGTGTCTGTCCGATTGTCTAGTGTCTATGTTTGATGTTATGCG
CCTGCGTCTGTACTAGTTAGCTAACTAGCTCTGTATCTGGCGGACCCGTGGTGGAACTGACGAGTTCTGA
ACACCCGGCCGCAACCCTGGGAGACGTCCCAGGGACTTTGGGGGCCGTTTTTGTGGCCCGACCTGAGGAA
GGGAGTCGATGTGGAATCCGACCCCGTCAGGATATGTGGTTCTGGTAGGAGACGAGAACCTAAAACAGTT
CCCGCCTCCGTCTGAATTTTTGCTTTCGGTTTGGAACCGAAGCCGCGCGTCTTGTCTGCTGCAGCGCTGC
AGCATCGTTCTGTGTTGTCTCTGTCTGACTGTGTTTCTGTATTTGTCTGAAAATTAGGGCCAGACTGTTA
CCACTCCCTTAAGTTTGACCTTAGGTCACTGGAAAGATGTCGAGCGGATCGCTCACAACCAGTCGGTAGA
TGTCAAGAAGAGACGTTGGGTTACCTTCTGCTCTGCAGAATGGCCAACCTTTAACGTCGGATGGCCGCGA
GACGGCACCTTTAACCGAGACCTCATCACCCAGGTTAAGATCAAGGTCTTTTCACCTGGCCCGCATGGAC
ACCCAGACCAGGTCCCCTACATCGTGACCTGGGAAGCCTTGGCTTTTGACCCCCCTCCCTGGGTCAAGCC
CTTTGTACACCCTAAGCCTCCGCCTCCTCTTCCTCCATCCGCCCCGTCTCTCCCCCTTGAACCTCCTCGT
TCGACCCCGCCTCGATCCTCCCTTTATCCAGCCCTCACTCCTTCTCTAGGCGCCGGAATTGAAGATCTGG
GCAGGAAGAGGGCCTATTTCCCATGATTCCTTCATATTTGCATATACGATACAAGGCTGTTAGAGAGATA
ATTAGAATTAATTTGACTGTAAACACAAAGATATTAGTACAAAATACGTGACGTAGAAAGTAATAATTTC
TTGGGTAGTTTGCAGTTTTAAAATTATGTTTTAAAATGGACTATCATATGCTTACCGTAACTTGAAAGTA
TTTCGATTTCTTGGCTTTATATATCTTGTGGAAAGGACGAGGATCCGGTGGAGTAGTCTTAAACAAATTC
AAGAGATTTGTTTAAGACTACTCCACCTTTTTTACGCGTGAATTCTACCGGGTAGGGGAGGCGCTTTTCC
CAAGGCAGTCTGGAGCATGCGCTTTAGCAGCCCCGCTGGGCACTTGGCGCTACACAAGTGGCCTCTGGCC
TCGCACACATTCCACATCCACCGGTAGGCGCCAACCGGCTCCGTTCTTTGGTGGCCCCTTCGCGCCACCT
TCTACTCCTCCCCTAGTCAGGAAGTTCCCCCCCGCCCCGCAGCTCGCGTCGTGCAGGACGTGACAAATGG
AAGTAGCACGTCTCACTAGTCTCGTGCAGATGGACAGCACCGCTGAGCAATGGAAGCGGGTAGGCCTTTG
GGGCAGCGGCCAATAGCAGCTTTGCTCCTTCGCTTTCTGGGCTCAGAGGCTGGGAAGGGGTGGGTCCGGG
GGCGGGCTCAGGGGCGGGCTCAGGGGCGGGGCGGGCGCCCGAAGGTCCTCCGGAGGCCCGGCATTCTGCA
CGCTTCAAAAGCGCACGTCTGCCGCGCTGTTCTCCTCTTCCTCATCTCCGGGCCTTTCGACCTGCAGCCC
AAGCTTACCATGACCGAGTACAAGCCCACGGTGCGCCTCGCCACCCGCGACGACGTCCCCAGGGCCGTAC
GCACCCTCGCCGCCGCGTTCGCCGACTACCCCGCCACGCGCCACACCGTCGATCCGGACCGCCACATCGA
GCGGGTCACCGAGCTGCAAGAACTCTTCCTCACGCGCGTCGGGCTCGACATCGGCAAGGTGTGGGTCGCG
GACGACGGCGCCGCGGTGGCGGTCTGGACCACGCCGGAGAGCGTCGAAGCGGGGGCGGTGTTCGCCGAGA
TCGGCCCGCGCATGGCCGAGTTGAGCGGTTCCCGGCTGGCCGCGCAGCAACAGATGGAAGGCCTCCTGGC
GCCGCACCGGCCCAAGGAGCCCGCGTGGTTCCTGGCCACCGTCGGCGTCTCGCCCGACCACCAGGGCAAG
GGTCTGGGCAGCGCCGTCGTGCTCCCCGGAGTGGAGGCGGCCGAGCGCGCCGGGGTGCCCGCCTTCCTGG
AGACCTCCGCGCCCCGCAACCTCCCCTTCTACGAGCGGCTCGGCTTCACCGTCACCGCCGACGTCGAGGT
GCCCGAAGGACCGCGCACCTGGTGCATGACCCGCAAGCCCGGTGCCTGACGCCCGCCCCACGACCCGCAG
CGCCCGACCGAAAGGAGCGCACGACCCCATGCATCGGCGTCTCGAGATATCAGTGGTCCAGGCTCTAGTT
TTGACTCAACAATATCACCAGCTGAAGCCTATAGAGTACGAGCCATAGATAAAATAAAAGATTTTATTTA
GTCTCCAGAAAAAGGGGGGAATGAAAGACCCCACCTGTAGGTTTGGCAAGCTAGCTTAAGTAACGCCATT
TTGCAAGGCATGGAAAAATACATAACTGAGAATAGAGAAGTTCAGATCAAGGTCAGGAACAGATGGAACA
GGGTCGACCCTAGAGAACCATCAGATGTTTCCAGGGTGCCCCAAGGACCTGAAATGACCCTGTGCCTTAT
TTGAACTAACCAATCAGTTCGCTTCTCGCTTCTGTTCGCGCGCTTCTGCTCCCCGAGCTCAATAAAAGAG
CCCACAACCCCTCACTCGGGGCGCCAGTCCTCCGATTGACTGAGTCGCCCGGGTACCCGTGTATCCAATA
AACCCTCTTGCAGTTGCATCCGACTTGTGGTCTCGCTGTTCCTTGGGAGGGTCTCCTCTGAGTGATTGAC
TACCCGTCAGCGGGGGTCTTTCATTTGGGGGCTCGTCCGGGATCGGGAGACCCCTGCCCAGGGACCACCG
ACCCACCACCGGGAGGTAAGCTGGCTGCCTCGCGCGTTTCGGTGATGACGGTGAAAACCTCTGACACATG
CAGCTCCCGGAGACGGTCACAGCTTGTCTGTAAGCGGATGCCGGGAGCAGACAAGCCCGTCAGGGCGCGT
CAGCGGGTGTTGGCGGGTGTCGGGGCGCAGCCATGACCCAGTCACGTAGCGATAGCGGAGTGTAGATCCG
GCTGTGGAATGTGTGTCAGTTAGGGTGTGGAAAGTCCCCAGGCTCCCCAGCAGGCAGAAGTATGCAAAGC
ATGCATCTCAATTAGTCAGCAACCAGGTGTGGAAAGTCCCCAGGCTCCCCAGCAGGCAGAAGTATGCAAA
GCATGCATCTCAATTAGTCAGCAACCATAGTCCCGCCCCTAACTCCGCCCATCCCGCCCCTAACTCCGCC
CAGTTCCGCCCATTCTCCGCCCCATGGCTGACTAATTTTTTTTATTTATGCAGAGGCCGAGGCCGCCTCG
GCCTCTGAGCTATTCCAGAAGTAGTGAGGAGGCTTTTTTGGAGGCCTAGGCTTTTGCAAAAAGCTTACTG
GCTTAACTATGCGGCATCAGAGCAGATTGTACTGAGAGTGCACCATATGCGGTGTGAAATACCGCACAGA
TGCGTAAGGAGAAAATACCGCATCAGGCGCTCTTCCGCTTCCTCGCTCACTGACTCGCTGCGCTCGGTCG
TTCGGCTGCGGCGAGCGGTATCAGCTCACTCAAAGGCGGTAATACGGTTATCCACAGAATCAGGGGATAA
CGCAGGAAAGAACATGTGAGCAAAAGGCCAGCAAAAGGCCAGGAACCGTAAAAAGGCCGCGTTGCTGGCG
TTTTTCCATAGGCTCCGCCCCCCTGACGAGCATCACAAAAATCGACGCTCAAGTCAGAGGTGGCGAAACC
CGACAGGACTATAAAGATACCAGGCGTTTCCCCCTGGAAGCTCCCTCGTGCGCTCTCCTGTTCCGACCCT
GCCGCTTACCGGATACCTGTCCGCCTTTCTCCCTTCGGGAAGCGTGGCGCTTTCTCATAGCTCACGCTGT
AGGTATCTCAGTTCGGTGTAGGTCGTTCGCTCCAAGCTGGGCTGTGTGCACGAACCCCCCGTTCAGCCCG
ACCGCTGCGCCTTATCCGGTAACTATCGTCTTGAGTCCAACCCGGTAAGACACGACTTATCGCCACTGGC
AGCAGCCACTGGTAACAGGATTAGCAGAGCGAGGTATGTAGGCGGTGCTACAGAGTTCTTGAAGTGGTGG
CCTAACTACGGCTACACTAGAAGGACAGTATTTGGTATCTGCGCTCTGCTGAAGCCAGTTACCTTCGGAA
AAAGAGTTGGTAGCTCTTGATCCGGCAAACAAACCACCGCTGGTAGCGGTGGTTTTTTTGTTTGCAAGCA
GCAGATTACGCGCAGAAAAAAAGGATCTCAAGAAGATCCTTTGATCTTTTCTACGGGGTCTGACGCTCAG
TGGAACGAAAACTCACGTTAAGGGATTTTGGTCATGAGATTATCAAAAAGGATCTTCACCTAGATCCTTT
TAAATTAAAAATGAAGTTTTAAATCAATCTAAAGTATATATGAGTAAACTTGGTCTGACAGTTACCAATG
CTTAATCAGTGAGGCACCTATCTCAGCGATCTGTCTATTTCGTTCATCCATAGTTGCCTGACTCCCCGTC
GTGTAGATAACTACGATACGGGAGGGCTTACCATCTGGCCCCAGTGCTGCAATGATACCGCGAGACCCAC
GCTCACCGGCTCCAGATTTATCAGCAATAAACCAGCCAGCCGGAAGGGCCGAGCGCAGAAGTGGTCCTGC
AACTTTATCCGCCTCCATCCAGTCTATTAATTGTTGCCGGGAAGCTAGAGTAAGTAGTTCGCCAGTTAAT
AGTTTGCGCAACGTTGTTGCCATTGCTGCAGGCATCGTGGTGTCACGCTCGTCGTTTGGTATGGCTTCAT
TCAGCTCCGGTTCCCAACGATCAAGGCGAGTTACATGATCCCCCATGTTGTGCAAAAAAGCGGTTAGCTC
CTTCGGTCCTCCGATCGTTGTCAGAAGTAAGTTGGCCGCAGTGTTATCACTCATGGTTATGGCAGCACTG
CATAATTCTCTTACTGTCATGCCATCCGTAAGATGCTTTTCTGTGACTGGTGAGTACTCAACCAAGTCAT
TCTGAGAATAGTGTATGCGGCGACCGAGTTGCTCTTGCCCGGCGTCAACACGGGATAATACCGCGCCACA
TAGCAGAACTTTAAAAGTGCTCATCATTGGAAAACGTTCTTCGGGGCGAAAACTCTCAAGGATCTTACCG
CTGTTGAGATCCAGTTCGATGTAACCCACTCGTGCACCCAACTGATCTTCAGCATCTTTTACTTTCACCA
GCGTTTCTGGGTGAGCAAAAACAGGAAGGCAAAATGCCGCAAAAAAGGGAATAAGGGCGACACGGAAATG
TTGAATACTCATACTCTTCCTTTTTCAATATTATTGAAGCATTTATCAGGGTTATTGTCTCATGAGCGGA
TACATATTTGAATGTATTTAGAAAAATAAACAAATAGGGGTTCCGCGCACATTTCCCCGAAAAGTGCCAC
CTGACGTCTAAGAAACCATTATTATCATGACATTAACCTATAAAAATAGGCGTATCACGAGGCCCTT
